Addgene plasmid #72207: pCMV5-Flag-Ago2
Purpose: Mammalian expression of full-length human Ago2
Depositing lab: Mien-Chie Hung. Depositing organization: University of Texas MD Anderson Cancer Center. Publication: EGFR modulates microRNA maturation in response to hypoxia through phosphorylation of AGO2. Shen J, Xia W, Khotskaya YB, Huo L, Nakanishi K, Lim SO, Du Y, Wang Y, Chang WC, Chen CH, Hsu JL, Wu Y, Lam YC, James BP, Liu X, Liu CG, Patel DJ, Hung MC. Nature. 2013 May 16;497(7449):383-7. doi: 10.1038/nature12080. Epub 2013 May 1. PubMed 23636329.
Backbone
  Vector backbone: pCMV5
  Backbone size w/o insert (bp): 4700
  Total vector size (bp): 7280
  Modifications to backbone: Modified by Hung's lab
  Vector type: Mammalian Expression
  Selectable markers: none
Growth in bacteria
  Bacterial resistance: Ampicillin, 100 μg/mL
  Growth temperature: 37°C
  Growth strain: DH5alpha
  Copy number: High Copy
Gene/Insert
  Gene/Insert name: argonaute RISC catalytic component 2 (alt name: EIF2C2)
  Species: H. sapiens (human)
  Insert size (bp): 2580
  GenBank ID: NM_012154.3
  Entrez Gene: AGO2 (a.k.a. CASC7, EIF2C2, LESKRES, LINC00980, PPD, Q10)
  Promoter: CMV
  Tag / fusion protein: FLAG (N terminal on backbone)
  Cloning method: Restriction Enzyme; 5′ cloning site BamHI (not destroyed); 3′ cloning site EcoRI (not destroyed)
  Sequencing primers: 5′ CMV-F; 3′ hGH-PA-R
Terms and licenses: Academic/Nonprofit Terms; Industry Terms: Not Available to Industry
How to cite: pCMV5-Flag-Ago2 was a gift from Mien-Chie Hung (Addgene plasmid # 72207 ; http://n2t.net/addgene:72207 ; RRID:Addgene_72207)
