[The description below was written by a language model from this plasmid's Addgene catalogue record and pLannotate feature annotations shown in this document.]
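Description:
pCMV5-Flag-Ago2 is a mammalian expression plasmid of about 7.3 kb, built on a depositor-modified pCMV5 backbone, for producing full-length human Argonaute 2 (AGO2, also known as EIF2C2), the catalytic component of the RNA-induced silencing complex. In bacteria it is maintained as a high-copy plasmid through a ColE1/pUC-type origin and selected with ampicillin via the β-lactamase gene. An f1 phage origin is also present, which in principle allows single-stranded DNA production. The record lists no selectable marker for mammalian cells, so the plasmid is suited to transient transfection rather than drug selection of stable lines.

The expression cassette consists of the human cytomegalovirus immediate-early enhancer and promoter, a short N-terminal FLAG epitope supplied by the backbone (annotated only as a partial match to a 3xFLAG element, consistent with a single FLAG tag), the roughly 2.6 kb AGO2 coding sequence inserted between BamHI and EcoRI sites, and the human growth hormone polyadenylation signal. Downstream lie SV40 early promoter/enhancer sequences that do not drive any annotated gene; this region normally includes the SV40 origin, which can support episomal amplification in cells expressing large T antigen, although no origin is annotated separately here. Remnants of lacZα, lacI, the lac promoter/operator and a T7 promoter are carried over from the cloning vector lineage and play no stated role.

The FLAG tag allows detection and immunoprecipitation of the expressed protein with anti-FLAG antibodies. The associated publication concerns EGFR-mediated phosphorylation of AGO2 and its effect on microRNA maturation under hypoxia, which suggests use in studies of AGO2 interactions, modification and RISC function.
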