Features (pLannotate 1.2.2; 17 found; start..end, strand, type, name):
      5..159     -  CDS            lacZα (fragment): LacZα fragment of β-galactosidase; lacZ fragment
    319..698     +  enhancer       CMV enhancer: human cytomegalovirus immediate early enhancer
    700..899     +  promoter       CMV promoter: human cytomegalovirus (CMV) immediate early promoter
    966..992     +  CDS            3xFLAG (fragment): three tandem FLAG® epitope tags
    996..3572    +  CDS            AGO2 (sequence partly withheld): AGO2_HUMAN - Also known as EIF2C2. Experimental evidence at protein level: Swiss-Prot protein existence level 1. Required for RNA-mediated gene silencing (RNAi) by the RNA- induced silencing complex (RISC). The 'minimal RISC' appears to include AGO2 bound to a short guide RNA such as a microRNA (miRNA) or short interfering RNA (siRNA). These guide RNAs direct RISC to complementary mRNAs that are targets for RISC-mediated gene silencing. The precise mechanism of gene silencing depends on the degree of complementarity between the miRNA or siRNA and its target. Binding of RISC to a perfectly comp
   3616..4236    +  polyA_signal   hGH poly(A) signal: human growth hormone polyadenylation signal
   4276..4347    +  promoter       SV40 promoter (fragment): SV40 enhancer and early promoter
   4375..4585    +  promoter       SV40 promoter: SV40 early promoter
   4632..4650    -  promoter       T7 promoter: promoter for bacteriophage T7 RNA polymerase
   4689..4705    -  protein_bind   lac operator: The lac repressor binds to the lac operator to inhibit transcription in E. coli. This inhibition can be relieved by adding lactose or isopropyl-β-D-thiogalactopyranoside (IPTG). lac repressor encoded by lacI
   4713..4743    -  promoter       lac promoter: promoter for the E. coli lac operon
   4758..4779    -  protein_bind   CAP binding site: CAP binding activates transcription in the presence of cAMP. E. coli catabolite activator protein
   4792..4884    -  CDS            lacI (fragment): lac repressor; lacI; The lac repressor binds to the lac operator to inhibit transcription in E. coli. This inhibition can be relieved by adding lactose or isopropyl-β-D-thiogalactopyranoside (IPTG).
   5066..5654    -  rep_origin     ori: high-copy-number ColE1/pMB1/pBR322/pUC origin of replication
   5825..6685    -  CDS            AmpR: β-lactamase; bla; confers resistance to ampicillin, carbenicillin, and related antibiotics
   6686..6790    -  promoter       AmpR promoter: bla
   6817..7261    +  rep_origin     f1 ori (sequence partly withheld): f1 bacteriophage origin of replication; arrow indicates direction of (+) strand synthesis
>Addgene plasmid #72207 | pCMV5-Flag-Ago2 | addgene full sequence | sequence record 156379 | Addgene assembled sequence
CCCATTCGCCATTCAGGCTGCGCAACTGTTGGGAAGGGCGATCGGTGCGGGCCTCTTCGCTATTACGCCA
GCTGGCGAAAGGGGGATGTGCTGCAAGGCGATTAAGTTGGGTAACGCCAGGGTTTTCCCAGTCACGACGT
TGTAAAACGACGGCCAGTGCCAAGCTGATCTATACATTGAATCAATATTGGCAATTAGCCATATTAGTCA
TTGGTTATATAGCATAAATCAATATTGGCTATTGGCCATTGCATACGTTGTATCTATATCATAATATGTA
CATTTATATTGGCTCATGTCCAATATGACCGCCATGTTGACATTGATTATTGACTAGTTATTAATAGTAA
TCAATTACGGGGTCATTAGTTCATAGCCCATATATGGAGTTCCGCGTTACATAACTTACGGTAAATGGCC
CGCCTGGCTGACCGCCCAACGACCCCCGCCCATTGACGTCAATAATGACGTATGTTCCCATAGTAACGCC
AATAGGGACTTTCCATTGACGTCAATGGGTGGAGTATTTACGGTAAACTGCCCACTTGGCAGTACATCAA
GTGTATCATATGCCAAGTCCGCCCCCTATTGACGTCAATGACGGTAAATGGCCCGCCTGGCATTATGCCC
AGTACATGACCTTACGGGACTTTCCTACTTGGCAGTACATCTACGTATTAGTCATCGCTATTACCATGGT
GATGCGGTTTTGGCAGTACACCAATGGGCGTGGATAGCGGTTTGACTCACGGGGATTTCCAAGTCTCCAC
CCCATTGACGTCAATGGGAGTTTGTTTTGGCACCAAAATCAACGGGACTTTCCAAAATGTCGTAATAACC
CCGCCCCGTTGACGCAAATGGGCGGTAGGCGTGTACGGTGGGAGGTCTATATAAGCAGAGCTCGTTTAGT
GAACCGTCAGAATTAATTCAGATCTGGTACCACGCGTATCGATAAGCTTACCATGGATTACAAGGATGAC
GACGATAAGGGATCCATGTACTCGGGAGCCGGCCCCGCACTTGCACCTCCTGCGCCGCCGCCCCCCATCC
AAGGATATGCCTTCAAGCCTCCACCTAGACCCGACTTTGGGACCTCCGGGAGAACAATCAAATTACAGGC
CAATTTCTTCGAAATGGACATCCCCAAAATTGACATCTATCATTATGAATTGGATATCAAGCCAGAGAAG
TGCCCGAGGAGAGTTAACAGGGAAATCGTGGAACACATGGTCCAGCACTTTAAAACACAGATCTTTGGGG
ATCGGAAGCCCGTGTTTGACGGCAGGAAGAATCTATACACAGCCATGCCCCTTCCGATTGGGAGGGACAA
GGTGGAGCTGGAGGTCACGCTGCCAGGAGAAGGCAAGGATCGCATCTTCAAGGTGTCCATCAAGTGGGTG
TCCTGCGTGAGCTTGCAGGCGTTACACGATGCACTTTCAGGGCGGCTGCCCAGCGTCCCTTTTGAGACGA
TCCAGGCCCTGGACGTGGTCATGAGGCACTTGCCATCCATGAGGTACACCCCCGTGGGCCGCTCCTTCTT
CACCGCGTCCGAAGGCTGCTCTAACCCTCTTGGCGGGGGCCGAGAAGTGTGGTTTGGCTTCCATCAGTCC
GTCCGGCCTTCTCTCTGGAAAATGATGCTGAATATTGATGTGTCAGCAACAGCGTTTTACAAGGCACAGC
CAGTAATCGAGTTTGTTTGTGAAGTTTTGGATTTTAAAAGTATTGAAGAACAACAAAAACCTCTGACAGA
TTCCCAAAGGGTAAAGTTTACCAAAGAAATTAAAGGTCTAAAGGTGGAGATAACGCACTGTGGGCAGATG
AAGAGGAAGTACCGCGTCTGCAATGTGACCCGGCGGCCCGCCAGTCACCAAACATTCCCGCTGCAGCAGG
AGAGCGGGCAGACGGTGGAGTGCACGGTGGCCCAGTATTTCAAGGACAGGCACAAGTTGGTTCTGCGCTA
CCCCCACCTCCCATGTTTACAAGTCGGACAGGAGCAGAAACACACCTACCTTCCCCTGGAGGTCTGTAAC
ATTGTGGCAGGACAAAGATGTATTAAAAAATTAACGGACAATCAGACCTCAACCATGATCAGAGCGACTG
CTAGGTCGGCGCCCGATCGGCAAGAAGAGATTAGCAAATTGATGCGAAGTGCAAGTTTCAACACAGATCC
ATACGTCCGTGAATTTGGAATCATGGTCAAAGATGAGATGACAGACGTGACTGGGCGGGTGCTGCAGCCG
CCCTCCATCCTCTACGGGGGCAGGAATAAAGCTATTGCGACCCCTGTCCAGGGCGTCTGGGACATGCGGA
AC
[405 nt withheld, positions 2313-2717]
AACAACATCCTGCTGCCCCAGGGCAGGCCGCCGGTGTTCCAGCAGCCCGTCATCTTTCTGGGAGCAGACG
TCACTCACCCCCCCGCCGGGGATGGGAAGAAGCCCTCCATTGCCGCCGTGGTGGGCAGCATGGACGCCCA
CCCCAATCGCTACTGCGCCACCGTGCGCGTGCAGCAGCACCGGCAGGAGATCATACAAGACCTGGCCGCC
ATGGTCCGCGAGCTCCTCATCCAGTTCTACAAGTCCACGCGCTTCAAGCCCACCCGCATCATCTTCTACC
GCGACGGTGTCTCTGAAGGCCAGTTCCAGCAGGTTCTCCACCACGAGTTGCTGGCCATCCGTGAGGCCTG
TATCAAGCTAGAAAAAGACTACCAGCCCGGGATCACCTTCATCGTGGTGCAGAAGAGGCACCACACCCGG
CTCTTCTGCACTGACAAGAACGAGCGGGTTGGGAAAAGTGGAAACATTCCAGCAGGCACGACTGTGGACA
CGAAAATCACCCACCCCACCGAGTTCGACTTCTACCTGTGTAGTCACGCTGGCATCCAGGGGACAAGCAG
GCCTTCGCACTATCACGTCCTCTGGGACGACAATCGTTTCTCCTCTGATGAGCTGCAGATCCTAACCTAC
CAGCTGTGTCACACCTACGTGCGCTGCACACGCTCCGTGTCCATCCCAGCGCCAGCATACTACGCTCACC
TGGTGGCCTTCCGGGCCAGGTACCACCTGGTGGATAAGGAACATGACAGTGCTGAAGGAAGCCATACCTC
TGGGCAGAGTAACGGGCGAGACCACCAAGCACTGGCCAAGGCGGTCCAGGTTCACCAAGACACTCTGCGC
ACCATGTACTTTGCTTGAGAATTCGATATCATCGATTCTAGAACCCTCGAGCAATTCCGTGGCATCCCTG
TGACCCCTCCCCAGTGCCTCTCCTGGCCCTGGAAGTTGCCACTCCAGTGCCCACCAGCCTTGTCCTAATA
AAATTAAGTTGCATCATTTTGTCTGACTAGGTGTCCTTCTATAATATTATGGGGTGGAGGGGGGTGGTAT
GGAGCAAGGGGCAAGTTGGGAAGACAACCTGTAGGGCCTGCGGGGTCTATTGGGAACCAAGCTGGAGTGC
AGTGGCACAATCTTGGCTCACTGCAATCTCCGCCTCCTGGGTTCAAGCGATTCTCCTGCCTCAGCCTCCC
GAGTTGTTGGGATTCCAGGCATGCATGACCAGGCTCAGCTAATTTTTGTTTTTTTGGTAGAGACGGGGTT
TCACCATATTGGCCAGGCTGGTCTCCAACTCCTAATCTCAGGTGATCTACCCACCTTGGCCTCCCAAATT
GCTGGGATTACAGGCGTGAACCACTGCTCCCTTCCCTGTCCTTCTGATTTTAAAATAACTATACCAGCAG
GAGGACGTCCAGACACAGCATAGGCTACCTGCCATGGCCCAACCGGTGGGACATTTGAGTTGCTTGCTTG
GCACTGTCCTCTCATGCGTTGGGTCCACTCAGTAGATGCCTGTTGAATTGGGTACGCGGCCAGCTTCTGT
GGAATGTGTGTCAGTTAGGGTGTGGAAAGTCCCCAGGCTCCCCAGCAGGCAGAAGTATGCAAAGCATGCA
TCTCAATTAGTCAGCAACCAGGTGTGGAAAAGTCCCCAGGCTCCCCAGCAGGCAGAAGTATGCAAAGCAT
GCATCTCAATTAGTCAGCAACCATAGTCCCGCCCCTAACTCCGCCCATCCCGCCCCTAACTCCGCCCAGT
TCCGCCCATTCTCCGCCCCATGGCTGACTAATTTTTTTTATTTATGCAGAGGCCGAGGCCGCCTCGGCCT
CTGAGCTATTCCAGAAGTAGTGAGGAGGCTTTTTTGGAGGCCTAGGCTTTTGCAAAAAGCTCCTCGAGGA
ACTGAAAAACCAGAAAGTTAATTCCCTATAGTGAGTCGTATTAAATTCGTAATCATGGTCATAGCTGTTT
CCTGTGTGAAATTGTTATCCGCTCACAATTCCACACAACATACGAGCCGGAAGCATAAAGTGTAAAGCCT
GGGGTGCCTAATGAGTGAGCTAACTCACATTAATTGCGTTGCGCTCACTGCCCGCTTTCCAGTCGGGAAA
CCTGTCGTGCCAGCTGCATTAATGAATCGGCCAACGCGCGGGGAGAGGCGGTTTGCGTATTGGGCGCTCT
TCCGCTTCCTCGCTCACTGACTCGCTGCGCTCGGTCGTTCGGCTGCGGCGAGCGGTATCAGCTCACTCAA
AGGCGGTAATACGGTTATCCACAGAATCAGGGGATAACGCAGGAAAGAACATGTGAGCAAAAGGCCAGCA
AAAGGCCAGGAACCGTAAAAGGCCGCGTTGCTGGCGTTTTTCCATAGGCTCCGCCCCCCTGACGAGCATC
ACAAAAATCGACGCTCAAGTCAGAGGTGGCGAAACCCGACAGGACTATAAAGATACCAGGCGTTTCCCCC
TGGAAGCTCCCTCGTGCGCTCTCCTGTTCCGACCCTGCCGCTTACCGGATACCTGTCCGCCTTTCTCCCT
TCGGGAAGCGTGGCGCTTTCTCAATGCTCACGCTGTAGGTATCTCAGTTCGGTGTAGGTCGTTCGCTCCA
AGCTGGGCTGTGTGCACGAACCCCCCGTTCAGCCCGACCGCTGCGCCTTATCCGGTAACTATCGTCTTGA
GTCCAACCCGGTAAGACACGACTTATCGCCACTGGCAGCAGCCACTGGTAACAGGATTAGCAGAGCGAGG
TATGTAGGCGGTGCTACAGAGTTCTTGAAGTGGTGGCCTAACTACGGCTACACTAGAAGGACAGTATTTG
GTATCTGCGCTCTGCTGAAGCCAGTTACCTTCGGAAAAAGAGTTGGTAGCTCTTGATCCGGCAAACAAAC
CACCGCTGGTAGCGGTGGTTTTTTTGTTTGCAAGCAGCAGATTACGCGCAGAAAAAAAGGATCTCAAGAA
GATCCTTTGATCTTTTCTACGGGGTCTGACGCTCAGTGGAACGAAAACTCACGTTAAGGGATTTTGGTCA
TGAGATTATCAAAAAGGATCTTCACCTAGATCCTTTTAAATTAAAAATGAAGTTTTAAATCAATCTAAAG
TATATATGAGTAAACTTGGTCTGACAGTTACCAATGCTTAATCAGTGAGGCACCTATCTCAGCGATCTGT
CTATTTCGTTCATCCATAGTTGCCTGACTCCCCGTCGTGTAGATAACTACGATACGGGAGGGCTTACCAT
CTGGCCCCAGTGCTGCAATGATACCGCGAGACCCACGCTCACCGGCTCCAGATTTATCAGCAATAAACCA
GCCAGCCGGAAGGGCCGAGCGCAGAAGTGGTCCTGCAACTTTATCCGCCTCCATCCAGTCTATTAATTGT
TGCCGGGAAGCTAGAGTAAGTAGTTCGCCAGTTAATAGTTTGCGCAACGTTGTTGCCATTGCTACAGGCA
TCGTGGTGTCACGCTCGTCGTTTGGTATGGCTTCATTCAGCTCCGGTTCCCAACGATCAAGGCGAGTTAC
ATGATCCCCCATGTTGTGCAAAAAAGCGGTTAGCTCCTTCGGTCCTCCGATCGTTGTCAGAAGTAAGTTG
GCCGCAGTGTTATCACTCATGGTTATGGCAGCACTGCATAATTCTCTTACTGTCATGCCATCCGTAAGAT
GCTTTTCTGTGACTGGTGAGTACTCAACCAAGTCATTCTGAGAATAGTGTATGCGGCGACCGAGTTGCTC
TTGCCCGGCGTCAATACGGGATAATACCGCGCCACATAGCAGAACTTTAAAAGTGCTCATCATTGGAAAA
CGTTCTTCGGGGCGAAAACTCTCAAGGATCTTACCGCTGTTGAGATCCAGTTCGATGTAACCCACTCGTG
CACCCAACTGATCTTCAGCATCTTTTACTTTCACCAGCGTTTCTGGGTGAGCAAAAACAGGAAGGCAAAA
TGCCGCAAAAAAGGGAATAAGGGCGACACGGAAATGTTGAATACTCATACTCTTCCTTTTTCAATATTAT
TGAAGCATTTATCAGGGTTATTGTCTCATGAGCGGATACATATTTGAATGTATTTAGAAAAATAAACAAA
TAGGGGTTCCGCGCACATTTCCCCGAAAAGTGCCACCTG
[124 nt withheld, positions 6817-6940]
C
[32 nt withheld, positions 6942-6973]
CA
[57 nt withheld, positions 6976-7032]
A
[49 nt withheld, positions 7034-7082]
CCTTTGACGTTGGAGTCCACGTTCTTT
[37 nt withheld, positions 7110-7146]
ACCCTATCTCGGTCTATTCTTTTGATTTATAAGGGATTTTGCCGATTTCGGCCTATTGGTTAAAAAATGA
GCTGATTTAACAAAAATTTAACGCGAATTTTAACAAAATATTAACAAAATATTAACGTTTACAATTTC
