>Addgene plasmid #72207 | pCMV5-Flag-Ago2 | addgene partial sequence | sequence record 133391 | CMV-F 5'-CGCAAATGGGCGGTAGGCGTG-3'
ACCGTCAGAATTAATTCAGATCTGGTACCACGCGTATCGATAAGCTTACCATGGATTACAAGGATGACGA
CGATAAGGGATCCATGTACTCGGGAGCCGGCCCCGCACTTGCACCTCCTGCGCCGCCGCCCCCCATCCAA
GGATATGCCTTCAAGCCTCCACCTAGACCCGACTTTGGGACCTCCGGGAGAACAATCAAATTACAGGCCA
ATTTCTTCGAAATGGACATCCCCAAAATTGACATCTATCATTATGAATTGGATATCAAGCCAGAGAAGTG
CCCGAGGAGAGTTAACAGGGAAATCGTGGAACACATGGTCCAGCACTTTAAAACACAGATCTTTGGGGAT
CGGAAGCCCGTGTTTGACGGCAGGAAGAATCTATACACAGCCATGCCCCTTCCGATTGGGAGGGACAAGG
TGGAGCTGGAGGTCACGCTGCCAGGAGAAGGCAAGGATCGCATCTTCAAGGTGTCCATCAAGTGGGTGTC
CTGCGTGAGCTTGCAGGCGTTACACGATGCACTTTCAGGGCGGCTGCCCAGCGTCCCTTTTGAGACGATC
CAGGCCCTGGACGTGGTCATGAGGCACTTGCCATCCATGAGGTACACCCCCGTGGGCCGCTCCTTCTTCA
CCGCGTCCGAAGGCTGCTCTAACCCTCTTGGCGGGGGCCGAGAAGTGTGGTTTGGCTTCCATCAGTCCGT
CCGGCCTTCTCTCTGGAAAATGATGCTGAATATTGATGTGTCAGCAACAGCGTTTTACAAGGCACAGCCA
GTAATCGAGTTTGTTTGTGAAGTTT
