>Addgene plasmid #72207 | pCMV5-Flag-Ago2 | addgene partial sequence | sequence record 133394 | hGH-PA-R 5'-CCAGCTTGGTTCCCAATAGA-3'
CCTTGCTCCATACCACCCCCCTCCACCCCATAATATTATAGAAGGACACCTAGTCAGACAAAATGATGCA
ACTTAATTTTATTAGGACAAGGCTGGTGGGCACTGGAGTGGCAACTTCCAGGGCCAGGAGAGGCACTGGG
GAGGGGTCACAGGGATGCCACGGAATTGCTCGAGGGTTCTAGAATCGATGATATCGAATTCTCAAGCAAA
GTACATGGTGCGCAGAGTGTCTTGGTGAACCTGGACCGCCTTGGCCAGTGCTTGGTGGTCTCGCCCGTTA
CTCTGCCCAGAGGTATGGCTTCCTTCAGCACTGTCATGTTCCTTATCCACCAGGTGGTACCTGGCCCGGA
AGGCCACCAGGTGAGCGTAGTATGCTGGCGCTGGGATGGACACGGAGCGTGTGCAGCGCACGTAGGTGTG
ACACAGCTGGTAGGTTAGGATCTGCAGCTCATCAGAGGAGAAACGATTGTCGTCCCAGAGGACGTGATAG
TGCGAAGGCCTGCTTGTCCCCTGGATGCCAGCGTGACTACACAGGTAGAAGTCGAACTCGGTGGGGTGGG
TGATTTTCGTGTCCACAGTCGTGCCTGCTGGAATGTTTCCACTTTTCCCAACCCGCTCGTTCTTGTCAGT
GCAGAAGAGCCGGGTGTGGTGCCTCTTCTGCACCACGATGAAGGTGATCCCGGGCTGGTAGTCTTTTTCT
AGCTTGATACAGGCCTCACGGATGGCCAGCAACTCGTGGTGGAGAACCTGCTGGAACTGGCCTTCAGAGA
CACCGTCGCGGTAGAAGATGATGCGGGTGG
